Addgene plasmid #163974: pRS423-ProSgH
Purpose: (Empty Backbone) Helper plasmid for cloning gRNAs under the control of the tRNA(Pro) promoter
Depositing lab: Jiazhang Lian. Depositing organization: Zhejiang University. Publication: A Single Cas9-VPR Nuclease for Simultaneous Gene Activation, Repression, and Editing in Saccharomyces cerevisiae. Dong C, Jiang L, Xu S, Huang L, Cai J, Lian J, Xu Z. ACS Synth Biol. 2020 Sep 18;9(9):2252-2257. doi: 10.1021/acssynbio.0c00218. Epub 2020 Aug 28. PubMed 32841560.
Backbone
  Vector backbone: pRS423
  Vector type: Yeast Expression, Synthetic Biology
  Selectable markers: HIS3
Growth in bacteria
  Bacterial resistance: Ampicillin, 100 μg/mL
  Growth temperature: 37°C
  Growth strain: DH5alpha
  Copy number: High Copy
Gene/Insert
  Gene/Insert name: None
Terms and licenses: Academic/Nonprofit Terms; Industry Terms: Not Available to Industry
How to cite: pRS423-ProSgH was a gift from Jiazhang Lian (Addgene plasmid # 163974 ; http://n2t.net/addgene:163974 ; RRID:Addgene_163974)
