[The description below was written by a language model from this plasmid's Addgene catalogue record and pLannotate feature annotations shown in this document.]
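Description:
pRS423-ProSgH is an empty-backbone helper plasmid for building guide RNA expression cassettes in Saccharomyces cerevisiae, derived from the pRS423 yeast–E. coli shuttle vector. In E. coli it replicates from a high-copy ColE1/pUC-type origin and is selected through the AmpR β-lactamase gene driven by its own promoter. In yeast it is maintained as a multicopy episome by the 2μ origin, which spans the numbering origin of the 5,587 nt sequence. Yeast selection relies on the HIS3 auxotrophic marker under its native promoter, which complements histidine auxotrophy. Backbone remnants annotated in the sequence include a partial M13/f1 phage origin, lac promoter/operator and CAP-site elements flanking a fragment of the pUC multiple cloning site, and short rop, bom, lacI and MRM1 (PET56) fragments, none of which appear to have a designed role here.

The functional payload is a compact RNA polymerase III cassette consisting of a tRNA element, identified in the catalogue as tRNA(Pro), followed after a short gap by the Streptococcus pyogenes Cas9 gRNA scaffold and the SUP4 tRNA terminator. The tRNA gene carries internal Pol III promoter elements, and endogenous tRNA processing is generally expected to release the downstream guide from the primary transcript. No spacer is recorded, consistent with the listing as having no insert. The gap between the tRNA and the scaffold is presumably where a user-defined targeting sequence is inserted, although the record does not describe the cloning sites or method. The associated work concerns using a single Cas9-VPR nuclease for simultaneous gene activation, repression and editing in yeast, so the plasmid serves to supply guides for such CRISPR applications.
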