Features (pLannotate 1.2.2; 19 found; start..end, strand, type, name):
    572..607     +  CDS            rop (fragment): Rop protein, which maintains plasmids at low copy number; rop
    709..758     +  misc_feature   bom (fragment): basis of mobility region from pBR322
    759..839     -  CDS            MRM1 (fragment): MRM1_YEAST - Also known as PET56 From Saccharomyces cerevisiae (strain ATCC 204508 / S288c) (Baker's yeast).
    889..1076    +  promoter       HIS3 promoter: S. cerevisiae HIS3
   1077..1739    +  CDS            HIS3: imidazoleglycerol-phosphate dehydratase, required for histidine biosynthesis; S. cerevisiae HIS3; yeast auxotrophic marker
   1947..1998    +  misc_feature   bom (fragment): basis of mobility region from pBR322
   1999..2226    -  rep_origin     M13 ori (fragment) (sequence partly withheld): M13 bacteriophage origin of replication; arrow indicates direction of (+) strand synthesis
   2332..2434    +  ncRNA          tRNA: Accession: RF00005 - tRNA
   2452..2527    +  misc_RNA       gRNA scaffold: guide RNA scaffold for the Streptococcus pyogenes CRISPR/Cas9 system
   2539..2558    +  terminator     SUP4 terminator: transcription terminator for the S. cerevisiae SUP4 tRNA gene
   2565..2583    +  misc_feature   MCS (fragment): pUC18/19 multiple cloning site
   2620..2636    -  protein_bind   lac operator: The lac repressor binds to the lac operator to inhibit transcription in E. coli. This inhibition can be relieved by adding lactose or isopropyl-β-D-thiogalactopyranoside (IPTG). lac repressor encoded by lacI
   2644..2674    -  promoter       lac promoter: promoter for the E. coli lac operon
   2689..2710    -  protein_bind   CAP binding site: CAP binding activates transcription in the presence of cAMP. E. coli catabolite activator protein
   2723..2815    -  CDS            lacI (fragment): lac repressor; lacI; The lac repressor binds to the lac operator to inhibit transcription in E. coli. This inhibition can be relieved by adding lactose or isopropyl-β-D-thiogalactopyranoside (IPTG).
   2998..3586    -  rep_origin     ori: high-copy-number ColE1/pMB1/pBR322/pUC origin of replication
   3757..4617    -  CDS            AmpR: β-lactamase; bla; confers resistance to ampicillin, carbenicillin, and related antibiotics
   4618..4722    -  promoter       AmpR promoter: bla
   4749..504     -  rep_origin     2μ ori (across the origin): yeast 2μ plasmid origin of replication
>Addgene plasmid #163974 | pRS423-ProSgH | addgene full sequence | sequence record 323627 | Addgene NGS Result
ATACTTTTGAGCAATGTTTGTGGAAGCGGTATTCGCAATATTTTAGTAGCTCGTTACAGTCCGGTGCGTT
TTTGGTTTTTTGAAAGTGCGTCTTCAGAGCGCTTTTGGTTTTCAAAAGCGCTCTGAAGTTCCTATACTTT
CTAGAGAATAGGAACTTCGGAATAGGAACTTCAAAGCGTTTCCGAAAACGAGCGCTTCCGAAAATGCAAC
GCGAGCTGCGCACATACAGCTCACTGTTCACGTCGCACCTATATCTGCGTGTTGCCTGTATATATATATA
CATGAGAAGAACGGCATAGTGCGTGTTTATGCTTAAATGCGTACTTATATGCGTCTATTTATGTAGGATG
AAAGGTAGTCTAGTACCTCCTGTGATATTATCCCATTCCATGCGGGGTATCGTATGCTTCCTTCAGCACT
ACCCTTTAGCTGTTCTATATGCTGCCACTCCTCAATTGGATTAGTCTCATCCTTCAATGCTATCATTTCC
TTTGATATTGGATCATACTAAGAAACCATTATTATCATGACATTAACCTATAAAAATAGGCGTATCACGA
GGCCCTTTCGTCTCGCGCGTTTCGGTGATGACGGTGAAAACCTCTGACACATGCAGCTCCCGGAGACGGT
CACAGCTTGTCTGTAAGCGGATGCCGGGAGCAGACAAGCCCGTCAGGGCGCGTCAGCGGGTGTTGGCGGG
TGTCGGGGCTGGCTTAACTATGCGGCATCAGAGCAGATTGTACTGAGAGTGCACCATAAATTCCCGTTTT
AAGAGCTTGGTGAGCGCTAGGAGTCACTGCCAGGTATCGTTTGAACACGGCATTAGTCAGGGAAGTCATA
ACACAGTCCTTTCCCGCAATTTTCTTTTTCTATTACTCTTGGCCTCCTCTAGTACACTCTATATTTTTTT
ATGCCTCGGTAATGATTTTCATTTTTTTTTTTCCACCTAGCGGATGACTCTTTTTTTTTCTTAGCGATTG
GCATTATCACATAATGAATTATACATTATATAAAGTAATGTGATTTCTTCGAAGAATATACTAAAAAATG
AGCAGGCAAGATAAACGAAGGCAAAGATGACAGAGCAGAAAGCCCTAGTAAAGCGTATTACAAATGAAAC
CAAGATTCAGATTGCGATCTCTTTAAAGGGTGGTCCCCTAGCGATAGAGCACTCGATCTTCCCAGAAAAA
GAGGCAGAAGCAGTAGCAGAACAGGCCACACAATCGCAAGTGATTAACGTCCACACAGGTATAGGGTTTC
TGGACCATATGATACATGCTCTGGCCAAGCATTCCGGCTGGTCGCTAATCGTTGAGTGCATTGGTGACTT
ACACATAGACGACCATCACACCACTGAAGACTGCGGGATTGCTCTCGGTCAAGCTTTTAAAGAGGCCCTA
GGGGCCGTGCGTGGAGTAAAAAGGTTTGGATCAGGATTTGCGCCTTTGGATGAGGCACTTTCCAGAGCGG
TGGTAGATCTTTCGAACAGGCCGTACGCAGTTGTCGAACTTGGTTTGCAAAGGGAGAAAGTAGGAGATCT
CTCTTGCGAGATGATCCCGCATTTTCTTGAAAGCTTTGCAGAGGCTAGCAGAATTACCCTCCACGTTGAT
TGTCTGCGAGGCAAGAATGATCATCACCGTAGTGAGAGTGCGTTCAAGGCTCTTGCGGTTGCCATAAGAG
AAGCCACCTCGCCCAATGGTACCAACGATGTTCCCTCCACCAAAGGTGTTCTTATGTAGTGACACCGATT
ATTTAAAGCTGCAGCATACGATATATATACATGTGTATATATGTATACCTATGAATGTCAGTAAGTATGT
ATACGAACAGTATGATACTGAAGATGACAAGGTAATGCATCATTCTATACGTGTCATTCTGAACGAGGCG
CGCTTTCCTTTTTTCTTTTTGCTTTTTCTTTTTTTTTCTCTTGAACTCGACGGATCTATGCGGTGTGAAA
TACCGCACAGATGCGTAAGGAGAAAATACCGCATCAGGAAATTGTAAGCGTTAATATTTTGTTAAAATTC
GCGTTAAATTTTTGTTAAATCAGCTCATTTTTTAACCAATAGGCCGAAATCGGCAAAATCCCTTATAAAT
CAAAAGAATAGACCGAGATAGGGT
[37 nt withheld, positions 2125-2161]
AAAGAACGTGGACTCCAACGTCAAAGG
[38 nt withheld, positions 2189-2226]
CTCGAGTCCGTAGTCTAAATGAGTTACGTACGAAAGGGAGCCAAAAGCAATCTGACCAATTTGTATATAT
ATACATCTATCCGAAAAGGAAGACATCAATTAGTACGGGCGTGTGGTCTAGTGGTATGATTCTCGCTTTG
GGCGACTTCCTGATTAAACAGGAAGACAAAGCATGCGAGAGGCCCTGGGTTCAATTCCCAGCTCGCCCCG
GAGACCGAGGTCTCCGTTTTAGAGCTAGAAATAGCAAGTTAAAATAAGGCTAGTCCGTTATCAACTTGAA
AAAGTGGCACCGAGTCGGTGCTTTTTTGATCCTTTTTTTGTTTTTTATGTCTGAGCTCCCTGCAGGCATG
CAAGCTTGGCGTAATCATGGTCATAGCTGTTTCCTGTGTGAAATTGTTATCCGCTCACAATTCCACACAA
CATACGAGCCGGAAGCATAAAGTGTAAAGCCTGGGGTGCCTAATGAGTGAGCTAACTCACATTAATTGCG
TTGCGCTCACTGCCCGCTTTCCAGTCGGGAAACCTGTCGTGCCAGCTGCATTAATGAATCGGCCAACGCG
CGGGGAGAGGCGGTTTGCGTATTGGGCGCTCTTCCGCTTCCTCGCTCACTGACTCGCTGCGCTCGGTCGT
TCGGCTGCGGCGAGCGGTATCAGCTCACTCAAAGGCGGTAATACGGTTATCCACAGAATCAGGGGATAAC
GCAGGAAAGAACATGTGAGCAAAAGGCCAGCAAAAGGCCAGGAACCGTAAAAAGGCCGCGTTGCTGGCGT
TTTTCCATAGGCTCCGCCCCCCTGACGAGCATCACAAAAATCGACGCTCAAGTCAGAGGTGGCGAAACCC
GACAGGACTATAAAGATACCAGGCGTTTCCCCCTGGAAGCTCCCTCGTGCGCTCTCCTGTTCCGACCCTG
CCGCTTACCGGATACCTGTCCGCCTTTCTCCCTTCGGGAAGCGTGGCGCTTTCTCATAGCTCACGCTGTA
GGTATCTCAGTTCGGTGTAGGTCGTTCGCTCCAAGCTGGGCTGTGTGCACGAACCCCCCGTTCAGCCCGA
CCGCTGCGCCTTATCCGGTAACTATCGTCTTGAGTCCAACCCGGTAAGACACGACTTATCGCCACTGGCA
GCAGCCACTGGTAACAGGATTAGCAGAGCGAGGTATGTAGGCGGTGCTACAGAGTTCTTGAAGTGGTGGC
CTAACTACGGCTACACTAGAAGAACAGTATTTGGTATCTGCGCTCTGCTGAAGCCAGTTACCTTCGGAAA
AAGAGTTGGTAGCTCTTGATCCGGCAAACAAACCACCGCTGGTAGCGGTGGTTTTTTTGTTTGCAAGCAG
CAGATTACGCGCAGAAAAAAAGGATCTCAAGAAGATCCTTTGATCTTTTCTACGGGGTCTGACGCTCAGT
GGAACGAAAACTCACGTTAAGGGATTTTGGTCATGAGATTATCAAAAAGGATCTTCACCTAGATCCTTTT
AAATTAAAAATGAAGTTTTAAATCAATCTAAAGTATATATGAGTAAACTTGGTCTGACAGTTACCAATGC
TTAATCAGTGAGGCACCTATCTCAGCGATCTGTCTATTTCGTTCATCCATAGTTGCCTGACTCCCCGTCG
TGTAGATAACTACGATACGGGAGGGCTTACCATCTGGCCCCAGTGCTGCAATGATACCGCGGCTCCCACG
CTCACCGGCTCCAGATTTATCAGCAATAAACCAGCCAGCCGGAAGGGCCGAGCGCAGAAGTGGTCCTGCA
ACTTTATCCGCCTCCATCCAGTCTATTAATTGTTGCCGGGAAGCTAGAGTAAGTAGTTCGCCAGTTAATA
GTTTGCGCAACGTTGTTGCCATTGCTACAGGCATCGTGGTGTCACGCTCGTCGTTTGGTATGGCTTCATT
CAGCTCCGGTTCCCAACGATCAAGGCGAGTTACATGATCCCCCATGTTGTGCAAAAAAGCGGTTAGCTCC
TTCGGTCCTCCGATCGTTGTCAGAAGTAAGTTGGCCGCAGTGTTATCACTCATGGTTATGGCAGCACTGC
ATAATTCTCTTACTGTCATGCCATCCGTAAGATGCTTTTCTGTGACTGGTGAGTACTCAACCAAGTCATT
CTGAGAATAGTGTATGCGGCGACCGAGTTGCTCTTGCCCGGCGTCAATACGGGATAATACCGCGCCACAT
AGCAGAACTTTAAAAGTGCTCATCATTGGAAAACGTTCTTCGGGGCGAAAACTCTCAAGGATCTTACCGC
TGTTGAGATCCAGTTCGATGTAACCCACTCGTGCACCCAACTGATCTTCAGCATCTTTTACTTTCACCAG
CGTTTCTGGGTGAGCAAAAACAGGAAGGCAAAATGCCGCAAAAAAGGGAATAAGGGCGACACGGAAATGT
TGAATACTCATACTCTTCCTTTTTCAATATTATTGAAGCATTTATCAGGGTTATTGTCTCATGAGCGGAT
ACATATTTGAATGTATTTAGAAAAATAAACAAATAGGGGTTCCGCGCACATTTCCCCGAAAAGTGCCACC
TGAACGAAGCATCTGTGCTTCATTTTGTAGAACAAAAATGCAACGCGAGAGCGCTAATTTTTCAAACAAA
GAATCTGAGCTGCATTTTTACAGAACAGAAATGCAACGCGAAAGCGCTATTTTACCAACGAAGAATCTGT
GCTTCATTTTTGTAAAACAAAAATGCAACGCGAGAGCGCTAATTTTTCAAACAAAGAATCTGAGCTGCAT
TTTTACAGAACAGAAATGCAACGCGAGAGCGCTATTTTACCAACAAAGAATCTATACTTCTTTTTTGTTC
TACAAAAATGCATCCCGAGAGCGCTATTTTTCTAACAAAGCATCTTAGATTACTTTTTTTCTCCTTTGTG
CGCTCTATAATGCAGTCTCTTGATAACTTTTTGCACTGTAGGTCCGTTAAGGTTAGAAGAAGGCTACTTT
GGTGTCTATTTTCTCTTCCATAAAAAAAGCCTGACTCCACTTCCCGCGTTTACTGATTACTAGCGAAGCT
GCGGGTGCATTTTTTCAAGATAAAGGCATCCCCGATTATATTCTATACCGATGTGGATTGCGCATACTTT
GTGAACAGAAAGTGATAGCGTTGATGATTCTTCATTGGTCAGAAAATTATGAACGGTTTCTTCTATTTTG
TCTCTATATACTACGTATAGGAAATGTTTACATTTTCGTATTGTTTTCGATTCACTCTATGAATAGTTCT
TACTACAATTTTTTTGTCTAAAGAGTAATACTAGAGATAAACATAAAAAATGTAGAGGTCGAGTTTAGAT
GCAAGTTCAAGGAGCGAAAGGTGGATGGGTAGGTTATATAGGGATATAGCACAGAGATATATAGCAAAGA
G
